Addgene plasmid #238902: C-term_aMFx4 (4a)
Purpose: Plasmid insert contains the aMFx4 C-terminal tag sequence for use in Combinatorial Golden Gate Assembly (BsaI restriction sites).
Depositing lab: Joseph Brock. Depositing organization: Australian National University. Publication: High-throughput optimisation of protein secretion in yeast via an engineered biosensor. Cleaver A, Luo R, Smith OB, Murphy L, Schwessinger B, Brock J. Trends Biotechnol. 2025 Apr;43(4):838-867. doi: 10.1016/j.tibtech.2024.11.010. Epub 2024 Dec 13. PubMed 39674781.
Backbone
  Vector backbone: High Copy Chloramphenicol
  Backbone manufacturer: TWIST bioscience
  Vector type: Synthetic Biology
Growth in bacteria
  Bacterial resistance: Chloramphenicol, 25 μg/mL
  Growth temperature: 37°C
  Growth strain: DH5alpha
  Copy number: High Copy
Gene/Insert
  Gene/Insert name: C-term_aMFx4
  Species: Synthetic
  Cloning method: Golden Gate
Terms and licenses: Academic/Nonprofit Terms; Industry Terms: Not Available to Industry
How to cite: C-term_aMFx4 (4a) was a gift from Joseph Brock (Addgene plasmid # 238902 ; http://n2t.net/addgene:238902 ; RRID:Addgene_238902)
