[The description below was written by a language model from this plasmid's Addgene catalogue record and pLannotate feature annotations shown in this document.]
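Description:
C-term_aMFx4 (4a) is a small (about 2.3 kb) synthetic-biology part plasmid built on a commercial high-copy chloramphenicol cloning backbone. It is propagated in E. coli from a high-copy ColE1/pUC-type origin and selected through a chloramphenicol acetyltransferase (cat) gene driven by its native cat promoter and followed by a phage lambda t0 terminator. Short remnants of a lac operator and of lacZα are also annotated, apparently leftover backbone sequence rather than functional elements. No yeast origin, yeast marker, promoter or terminator for the insert is annotated, consistent with a storage and donor vector rather than an expression plasmid.

The payload is a synthetic sequence encoding the "aMFx4" C-terminal tag, flanked by BsaI sites so that it can be released and joined with other parts in a combinatorial Golden Gate assembly. The feature table identifies a short stretch of the insert as a fragment of Saccharomyces cerevisiae MF(ALPHA)1, the precursor of the alpha-factor mating pheromone, which is secreted by alpha-type haploid cells and acts on a-type cells. The name suggests four copies of an alpha-factor unit, but the record does not spell out the tag's architecture, and only one partial match is annotated. The "(4a)" label presumably denotes the part's position in the assembly scheme, although this is not explained either.

According to the associated publication title, the part belongs to a toolkit for high-throughput optimisation of protein secretion in yeast using an engineered biosensor. A plausible reading is that fusing the tag to the C-terminus of a protein of interest links its secretion to a pheromone-based readout, but the record does not describe the mechanism.
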