Features (pLannotate 1.2.2; 7 found; start..end, strand, type, name):
     13..90      +  CDS            MF(ALPHA)1 (fragment): MFAL1_YEAST - Also known as MF-ALPHA-1, MFAL1. Experimental evidence at protein level: Swiss-Prot protein existence level 1. The active factor is excreted into the culture medium by haploid cells of the alpha mating type and acts on cells of the opposite mating type (type A). It mediates the conjugation process between the two types by inhibiting the initiation of DNA synthesis in type a cells and synchronizing them with type alpha. From Saccharomyces cerevisiae (strain ATCC 204508 / S288c) (Baker's yeast).
    379..394     -  protein_bind   lac operator (fragment): The lac repressor binds to the lac operator to inhibit transcription in E. coli. This inhibition can be relieved by adding lactose or isopropyl-β-D-thiogalactopyranoside (IPTG). lac repressor encoded by lacI
    545..1133    -  rep_origin     ori: high-copy-number ColE1/pMB1/pBR322/pUC origin of replication
   1266..1360    -  terminator     lambda t0 terminator: transcription terminator from phage lambda
   1384..2040    -  CDS            cat: CAT_ECOLX - Experimental evidence at protein level: Swiss-Prot protein existence level 1. This enzyme is an effector of chloramphenicol resistance in bacteria. From Escherichia coli. This protein is used as a marker in many commonly used cloning vectors, such as pACYC184.
   2041..2143    -  promoter       cat promoter: promoter of the E. coli cat gene encoding chloramphenicol acetyltransferase
   2218..2261    -  CDS            lacZα (fragment): LacZα fragment of β-galactosidase; lacZ fragment
>Addgene plasmid #238902 | C-term_aMFx4 (4a) | addgene full sequence | sequence record 478384 | Addgene NGS Result
TCGTCTCATCGGTCTCAATCCAAGAGGGAGGCAGAAGCGTGGCACTGGCTGCAGTTAAAACCTGGTCAAC
CGATGTATAAACGTGAGGCCGAAGCGGAAGCCTGGCACTGGTTGCAATTGAAACCGGGACAGCCGATGTA
CAAAAGGGAGGCCGACGCGGAAGCTTGGCACTGGCTTCAACTTAAACCCGGGCAACCTATGTATAAGCGT
GAGGCGGACGCTGAGGCATGGCATTGGTTACAATTAAAGCCAGGGCAGCCAATGTATTAATGGCTGAGAC
CTGAGACGAAAGGTGCTTGTAGGCTAGGTGGAGGCTCAGTGATGATAAGTCTGCGATGGTGGATGCATGT
GTCATGGTCATAGCTGTTTCCTGTGTGAAATTGTTATCCGCTCAGAGGGCACAATCCTATTCCGCGCTAT
CCGACAATCTCCAAGACATTAGGTGGAGTTCAGTTCGGCGTATGGCATATGTCGCTGGAAAGAACATGTG
AGCAAAAGGCCAGCAAAAGGCCAGGAACCGTAAAAAGGCCGCGTTGCTGGCGTTTTTCCATAGGCTCCGC
CCCCCTGACGAGCATCACAAAAATCGACGCTCAAGTCAGAGGTGGCGAAACCCGACAGGACTATAAAGAT
ACCAGGCGTTTCCCCCTGGAAGCTCCCTCGTGCGCTCTCCTGTTCCGACCCTGCCGCTTACCGGATACCT
GTCCGCCTTTCTCCCTTCGGGAAGCGTGGCGCTTTCTCATAGCTCACGCTGTAGGTATCTCAGTTCGGTG
TAGGTCGTTCGCTCCAAGCTGGGCTGTGTGCACGAACCCCCCGTTCAGCCCGACCGCTGCGCCTTATCCG
GTAACTATCGTCTTGAGTCCAACCCGGTAAGACACGACTTATCGCCACTGGCAGCAGCCACTGGTAACAG
GATTAGCAGAGCGAGGTATGTAGGCGGTGCTACAGAGTTCTTGAAGTGGTGGCCTAACTACGGCTACACT
AGAAGAACAGTATTTGGTATCTGCGCTCTGCTGAAGCCAGTTACCTTCGGAAAAAGAGTTGGTAGCTCTT
GATCCGGCAAACAAACCACCGCTGGTAGCGGTGGTTTTTTTGTTTGCAAGCAGCAGATTACGCGCAGAAA
AAAAGGATCTCAAGAAGATCCTTTGATCTTTTCTACGGGGTCTGACGCTCTATTCAACAAAGCCGCCGTC
CCGTCAAGTCAGCGTAAATGGGTAGGGGGCTTCAAATCGTCCCCCCATACGATATAAGTTGTTACTAGTG
CTTGGATTCTCACCAATAAAAAACGCCCGGCGGCAACCGAGCGTTCTGAACAAATCCAGATGGAGTTCTG
AGGTCATTACTGGATCTATCAACAGGAGTCCAAGCGAGCTCGATATCAAATTACGCCCCGCCCTGCCACT
CATCGCAGTACTGTTGTAATTCATTAAGCATTCTGCCGACATGGAAGCCATCACAAACGGCATGATGAAC
CTGAATCGCCAGCGGCATCAGCACCTTGTCGCCTTGCGTATAATATTTGCCCATGGTGAAAACGGGGGCG
AAGAAGTTGTCCATATTGGCCACGTTTAAATCAAAACTGGTGAAACTCACCCAGGGATTGGCTGAGACGA
AAAACATATTCTCAATAAACCCTTTAGGGAAATAGGCCAGGTTTTCACCGTAACACGCCACATCTTGCGA
ATATATGTGTAGAAACTGCCGGAAATCGTCGTGGTATTCACTCCAGAGCGATGAAAACGTTTCAGTTTGC
TCATGGAAAACGGTGTAACAAGGGTGAACACTATCCCATATCACCAGCTCACCGTCTTTCATTGCCATAC
GAAATTCCGGATGAGCATTCATCAGGCGGGCAAGAATGTGAATAAAGGCCGGATAAAACTTGTGCTTATT
TTTCTTTACGGTCTTTAAAAAGGCCGTAATATCCAGCTGAACGGTCTGGTTATAGGTACATTGAGCAACT
GACTGAAATGCCTCAAAATGTTCTTTACGATGCCATTGGGATATATCAACGGTGGTATATCCAGTGATTT
TTTTCTCCATTTTAGCTTCCTTAGCTCCTGAAAATCTCGATAACTCAAAAAATACGCCCGGTAGTGATCT
TATTTCATTATGGTGAAAGTTGGAACCTCTTACGTGCCGATCAACGTCTCATTGATACCTGAAACAAAAC
CCATCGTACGGCCAAGGAAGTCTCCAATAACTGTGATCCACCACAAGCGCCAGGGTTTTCCCAGTCACGA
CGTTGTAAAACGACGGCCAGTCATGCATAATCCGCACGCATCTGGAATAAGGAAGTGCCATTCCGCCTGA
CCT
